Addgene plasmid #148147: pT7-V5-SBP-C1-Hs4EBP3-L61AV67A_Z
Purpose: Mammalian Expression of Hs4EBP3-L61AV67A
Depositing lab: Elisa Izaurralde. Depositing organization: Max Planck Institute for Developmental Biology. Publication: GIGYF1/2 proteins use auxiliary sequences to selectively bind to 4EHP and repress target mRNA expression. Peter D, Weber R, Sandmeir F, Wohlbold L, Helms S, Bawankar P, Valkov E, Igreja C, Izaurralde E. Genes Dev. 2017 Jun 1;31(11):1147-1161. doi: 10.1101/gad.299420.117. Epub 2017 Jul 11. PubMed 28698298.
Backbone
  Vector backbone: Unknown
  Vector type: Mammalian Expression
Growth in bacteria
  Bacterial resistance: Kanamycin, 50 μg/mL
  Growth temperature: 37°C
  Growth strain: DH5alpha
  Copy number: High Copy
Gene/Insert
  Gene/Insert name: Hs4EBP3-L61AV67A
  Species: H. sapiens (human)
  Entrez Gene: EIF4EBP3 (a.k.a. 4E-BP3, 4EBP3)
  Cloning method: Unknown
Terms and licenses: Academic/Nonprofit Terms; Industry Terms: Not Available to Industry
Depositor comments: sequence extracted fromNCBI:NM_003732.2 Plasmids from this collection were made available to the research community and donated after the lab closed. Please note that the sequence provided by the depositing laboratory may be theoretical/predicted or based on Sanger sequencing results. There may be discrepancies between sequencing results obtained by Addgene and the depositor sequence. If an Addgene verified sequence is not available, please contact before placing your order to request that our lab fully sequence the plasmid.
How to cite: pT7-V5-SBP-C1-Hs4EBP3-L61AV67A_Z was a gift from Elisa Izaurralde (Addgene plasmid # 148147 ; http://n2t.net/addgene:148147 ; RRID:Addgene_148147)
