[The description below was written by a language model from this plasmid's Addgene catalogue record and pLannotate feature annotations shown in this document.]
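Description:
pT7-V5-SBP-C1-Hs4EBP3-L61AV67A_Z is a 4.5 kb mammalian expression plasmid encoding a mutant form of human EIF4EBP3 (4E-BP3), a translational repressor that binds eIF4E and prevents its assembly into the eIF4F complex. The backbone is recorded as unknown. It is propagated in E. coli from a high-copy ColE1/pUC-type origin and also carries an f1 origin. Selection relies on a single Tn5 NeoR/KanR gene placed behind tandem bacterial (AmpR) and SV40 early promoters and followed by an HSV TK polyadenylation signal. This arrangement gives kanamycin resistance in bacteria and can give G418 resistance in mammalian cells.

The expression cassette is driven by the CMV immediate early enhancer and promoter. A T7 promoter lies just downstream, which would also permit transcription by T7 RNA polymerase. The open reading frame begins with a V5 epitope tag and a streptavidin-binding peptide (SBP), followed by the 4E-BP3 coding sequence, so the protein carries both tags at its N terminus. The transcript ends at an SV40 poly(A) signal. The construct name indicates two alanine substitutions, L61A and V67A, but the record does not state their functional effect. Several short annotated fragments (HIV-1 LTR, SV40 large T antigen, ble, bGH poly(A)) appear to be partial sequence matches rather than functional elements.

The V5 tag allows immunodetection and the SBP tag allows capture on streptavidin resin. This fits pulldown studies of 4E-BP3 interactions with cap-binding proteins in human cells, in line with the associated work on selective binding to 4EHP. The depositor notes that the supplied sequence may be theoretical or based on Sanger sequencing.
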