Features (pLannotate 1.2.2; 17 found; start..end, strand, type, name):
     61..364     +  enhancer       CMV enhancer: human cytomegalovirus immediate early enhancer
    365..568     +  promoter       CMV promoter: human cytomegalovirus (CMV) immediate early promoter
    564..597     +  LTR            5' LTR (truncated) (fragment): truncated 5' long terminal repeat (LTR) from HIV-1
    613..631     +  promoter       T7 promoter: promoter for bacteriophage T7 RNA polymerase
    668..709     +  CDS            V5 tag: epitope tag from simian virus 5
    731..844     +  CDS            SBP: streptavidin-binding peptide selected from a peptide library; binds streptavidin with nanomolar affinity (Keefe et al., 2001)
    857..1156    +  CDS            EIF4EBP3: 4EBP3_HUMAN - Experimental evidence at protein level: Swiss-Prot protein existence level 1. Repressor of translation initiation that regulates EIF4E activity by preventing its assembly into the eIF4F complex: hypophosphorylated form competes with EIF4G1/EIF4G3 and strongly binds to EIF4E, leading to repress translation. In contrast, hyperphosphorylated form dissociates from EIF4E, allowing interaction between EIF4G1/EIF4G3 and EIF4E, leading to initiation of translation. From Homo sapiens (Human).
   1182..1266    +  CDS            large T antigen (fragment): large T antigen from SV40 (simian virus 40)
   1289..1410    +  polyA_signal   SV40 poly(A) signal: SV40 polyadenylation signal
   1444..1872    -  rep_origin     f1 ori (sequence partly withheld): f1 bacteriophage origin of replication; arrow indicates direction of (+) strand synthesis
   1899..2003    +  promoter       AmpR promoter: bla
   2005..2362    +  promoter       SV40 promoter: SV40 enhancer and early promoter
   2397..3191    +  CDS            NeoR/KanR: aminoglycoside phosphotransferase from Tn5; aph(3')-II (or nptII); confers resistance to neomycin, kanamycin, and G418 (Geneticin®)
   3212..3364    +  CDS            ble (fragment): BLE_KLEPN - Experimental evidence at protein level: Swiss-Prot protein existence level 1. Binding protein with a strong affinity to the bleomycin family of antibiotics. Binds to CL990; an antimitotic-antibiotic compound. From Klebsiella pneumoniae.
   3423..3470    +  polyA_signal   HSV TK poly(A) signal: herpes simplex virus thymidine kinase polyadenylation signal (Cole and Stacy, 1985)
   3561..3577    -  polyA_signal   bGH poly(A) signal (fragment): bovine growth hormone polyadenylation signal
   3799..4387    +  rep_origin     ori: high-copy-number ColE1/pMB1/pBR322/pUC origin of replication
>Addgene plasmid #148147 | pT7-V5-SBP-C1-Hs4EBP3-L61AV67A_Z | depositor full sequence | sequence record 290595 | Full Sequence
TAGTTATTAATAGTAATCAATTACGGGGTCATTAGTTCATAGCCCATATATGGAGTTCCGCGTTACATAA
CTTACGGTAAATGGCCCGCCTGGCTGACCGCCCAACGACCCCCGCCCATTGACGTCAATAATGACGTATG
TTCCCATAGTAACGCCAATAGGGACTTTCCATTGACGTCAATGGGTGGAGTATTTACGGTAAACTGCCCA
CTTGGCAGTACATCAAGTGTATCATATGCCAAGTACGCCCCCTATTGACGTCAATGACGGTAAATGGCCC
GCCTGGCATTATGCCCAGTACATGACCTTATGGGACTTTCCTACTTGGCAGTACATCTACGTATTAGTCA
TCGCTATTACCATGGTGATGCGGTTTTGGCAGTACATCAATGGGCGTGGATAGCGGTTTGACTCACGGGG
ATTTCCAAGTCTCCACCCCATTGACGTCAATGGGAGTTTGTTTTGGCACCAAAATCAACGGGACTTTCCA
AAATGTCGTAACAACTCCGCCCCATTGACGCAAATGGGCGGTAGGCGTGTACGGTGGGAGGTCTATATAA
GCAGAGCTCTCTGGCTAACTAGAGAACCCACTGCTTACTGGCTTATCGAAATTAATACGACTCACTATAG
GGAGACCCAAGCTCTAGCGCTACCGGTCGCCACCATGGGTAAGCCTATCCCTAACCCTCTCCTCGGTCTC
GATTCTACGCCCGGAAGCGGTAGCGGTACGATGGACGAGAAGACCACCGGCTGGGGGGGCGGCCACGTGG
TGGAGGGCCTGGCCGGCGAGCTGGAGCAGCTGCGGGCCAGGCTGGAGCACCACCCTCAGGGCCAGCGGGA
GCCCAGATCTCGAGCTATGTCAACGTCCACTAGCTGCCCGATTCCCGGGGGCCGGGACCAGCTGCCCGAC
TGCTACAGCACCACGCCGGGGGGCACGCTATACGCCACTACCCCCGGAGGCACCAGGATCATCTACGACC
GAAAGTTCCTGCTGGAGTGCAAGAACTCACCCATTGCCCGGACACCCCCCTGCTGCGCACCTCAGATTCC
CGGGGCAACAACTCCTCCAACAGCCCCTCTCTCCAAGCTGGAGGAGCTGAAGGAGCAGGAGACAGAGGAA
GAGATACCCGATGACGCACAATTTGAAATGGACATCTAAGGATCCACCGGATCTAGATAACTGATCATAA
TCAGCCATACCACATTTGTAGAGGTTTTACTTGCTTTAAAAAACCTCCCACACCTCCCCCTGAACCTGAA
ACATAAAATGAATGCAATTGTTGTTGTTAACTTGTTTATTGCAGCTTATAATGGTTACAAATAAAGCAAT
AGCATCACAAATTTCACAAATAAAGCATTTTTTTCACTGCATTCTAGTTGTGGTTTGTCCAAACTCATCA
ATGTATCTTAACGCGTAAATTGTAAGCGTTAATATTTTGTTAAAATTCGCGTTAAATTTTTGTTAAATCA
GCTCATTTTTTAACCAATAGGCCGAAATCGGCAAAATCCCTTATAAATCAAAAGAATAGACCGAGATAGG
GT
[37 nt withheld, positions 1543-1579]
AAAGAACGTGGACTCCAACGTCAAAGG
[49 nt withheld, positions 1607-1655]
T
[91 nt withheld, positions 1657-1747]
G
[124 nt withheld, positions 1749-1872]
CAGGTGGCACTTTTCGGGGAAATGTGCGCGGAACCCCTATTTGTTTATTTTTCTAAATACATTCAAATAT
GTATCCGCTCATGAGACAATAACCCTGATAAATGCTTCAATAATATTGAAAAAGGAAGAGTCCTGAGGCG
GAAAGAACCAGCTGTGGAATGTGTGTCAGTTAGGGTGTGGAAAGTCCCCAGGCTCCCCAGCAGGCAGAAG
TATGCAAAGCATGCATCTCAATTAGTCAGCAACCAGGTGTGGAAAGTCCCCAGGCTCCCCAGCAGGCAGA
AGTATGCAAAGCATGCATCTCAATTAGTCAGCAACCATAGTCCCGCCCCTAACTCCGCCCATCCCGCCCC
TAACTCCGCCCAGTTCCGCCCATTCTCCGCCCCATGGCTGACTAATTTTTTTTATTTATGCAGAGGCCGA
GGCCGCCTCGGCCTCTGAGCTATTCCAGAAGTAGTGAGGAGGCTTTTTTGGAGGCCTAGGCTTTTGCAAA
GATCGATCAAGAGACAGGATGAGGATCGTTTCGCATGATTGAACAAGATGGATTGCACGCAGGTTCTCCG
GCCGCTTGGGTGGAGAGGCTATTCGGCTATGACTGGGCACAACAGACAATCGGCTGCTCTGATGCCGCCG
TGTTCCGGCTGTCAGCGCAGGGGCGCCCGGTTCTTTTTGTCAAGACCGACCTGTCCGGTGCCCTGAATGA
ACTGCAAGACGAGGCAGCGCGGCTATCGTGGCTGGCCACGACGGGCGTTCCTTGCGCAGCTGTGCTCGAC
GTTGTCACTGAAGCGGGAAGGGACTGGCTGCTATTGGGCGAAGTGCCGGGGCAGGATCTCCTGTCATCTC
ACCTTGCTCCTGCCGAGAAAGTATCCATCATGGCTGATGCAATGCGGCGGCTGCATACGCTTGATCCGGC
TACCTGCCCATTCGACCACCAAGCGAAACATCGCATCGAGCGAGCACGTACTCGGATGGAAGCCGGTCTT
GTCGATCAGGATGATCTGGACGAAGAGCATCAGGGGCTCGCGCCAGCCGAACTGTTCGCCAGGCTCAAGG
CGAGCATGCCCGACGGCGAGGATCTCGTCGTGACCCATGGCGATGCCTGCTTGCCGAATATCATGGTGGA
AAATGGCCGCTTTTCTGGATTCATCGACTGTGGCCGGCTGGGTGTGGCGGACCGCTATCAGGACATAGCG
TTGGCTACCCGTGATATTGCTGAAGAGCTTGGCGGCGAATGGGCTGACCGCTTCCTCGTGCTTTACGGTA
TCGCCGCTCCCGATTCGCAGCGCATCGCCTTCTATCGCCTTCTTGACGAGTTCTTCTGAGCGGGACTCTG
GGGTTCGAAATGACCGACCAAGCGACGCCCAACCTGCCATCACGAGATTTCGATTCCACCGCCGCCTTCT
ATGAAAGGTTGGGCTTCGGAATCGTTTTCCGGGACGCCGGCTGGATGATCCTCCAGCGCGGGGATCTCAT
GCTGGAGTTCTTCGCCCACCCTAGGGGGAGGCTAACTGAAACACGGAAGGAGACAATACCGGAAGGAACC
CGCGCTATGACGGCAATAAAAAGACAGAATAAAACGCACGGTGTTGGGTCGTTTGTTCATAAACGCGGGG
TTCGGTCCCAGGGCTGGCACTCTGTCGATACCCCACCGAGACCCCATTGGGGCCAATACGCCCGCGTTTC
TTCCTTTTCCCCACCCCACCCCCCAAGTTCGGGTGAAGGCCCAGGGCTCGCAGCCAACGTCGGGGCGGCA
GGCCCTGCCATAGCCTCAGGTTACTCATATATACTTTAGATTGATTTAAAACTTCATTTTTAATTTAAAA
GGATCTAGGTGAAGATCCTTTTTGATAATCTCATGACCAAAATCCCTTAACGTGAGTTTTCGTTCCACTG
AGCGTCAGACCCCGTAGAAAAGATCAAAGGATCTTCTTGAGATCCTTTTTTTCTGCGCGTAATCTGCTGC
TTGCAAACAAAAAAACCACCGCTACCAGCGGTGGTTTGTTTGCCGGATCAAGAGCTACCAACTCTTTTTC
CGAAGGTAACTGGCTTCAGCAGAGCGCAGATACCAAATACTGTCCTTCTAGTGTAGCCGTAGTTAGGCCA
CCACTTCAAGAACTCTGTAGCACCGCCTACATACCTCGCTCTGCTAATCCTGTTACCAGTGGCTGCTGCC
AGTGGCGATAAGTCGTGTCTTACCGGGTTGGACTCAAGACGATAGTTACCGGATAAGGCGCAGCGGTCGG
GCTGAACGGGGGGTTCGTGCACACAGCCCAGCTTGGAGCGAACGACCTACACCGAACTGAGATACCTACA
GCGTGAGCTATGAGAAAGCGCCACGCTTCCCGAAGGGAGAAAGGCGGACAGGTATCCGGTAAGCGGCAGG
GTCGGAACAGGAGAGCGCACGAGGGAGCTTCCAGGGGGAAACGCCTGGTATCTTTATAGTCCTGTCGGGT
TTCGCCACCTCTGACTTGAGCGTCGATTTTTGTGATGCTCGTCAGGGGGGCGGAGCCTATGGAAAAACGC
CAGCAACGCGGCCTTTTTACGGTTCCTGGCCTTTTGCTGGCCTTTTGCTCACATGTTCTTTCCTGCGTTA
TCCCCTGATTCTGTGGATAACCGTATTACCGCCATGCAT
